>Addgene plasmid #148107 | pnYC-NpM-NcPAN2_457-1100_Y | depositor full sequence | sequence record 290554 | Full Sequence
GGTATGGCAATGAAAGACGGTGAGCTGGTGATATGGGATAGTGTTCACCCTTGTTACACCGTTTTCCATG
AGCAAACTGAAACGTTTTCATCGCTCTGGAGTGAATACCACGACGATTTCCGGCAGTTTCTACACATATA
TTCGCAAGATGTGGCGTGTTACGGTGAAAACCTGGCCTATTTCCCTAAAGGGTTTATTGAGAATATGTTT
TTCGTCTCAGCCAATCCCTGGGTGAGTTTCACCAGTTTTGATTTAAACGTGGCCAATATGGACAACTTCT
TCGCCCCCGTTTTCACCATGGGCAAATATTATACGCAAGGCGACAAGGTGCTGATGCCGCTGGCGATTCA
GGTTCATCATGCCGTCTGTGATGGCTTCCATGTCGGCAGAATGCTTAATGAATTACAACAGTACTGCGAT
GAGTGGCAGGGCGGGGCGTAATTTTTTTAAGGCAGTTATTGGTGCCCTTAAACGCCTGGTGCTACGCCTG
AATAAGTGATAATAAGCGGATGAATGGCAGAAATTCGAAAGCAAATTCGACCCGGTCGTCGGTTCAGGGC
AGGGTCGTTAAATAGCCGCTTATGTCTATTGCTGGTTTACCGGTTTATTGACTACCGGAAGCAGTGTGAC
CGTGTGCTTCTCAAATGCCTGAGGCCAGTTTGCTCAGGCTCTCCCCGTGGAGGTAATAATTGACGATATG
ATCATTTATTCTGCCTCCCAGAGCCTGATAAAAACGGTTAGCGCTTCGTTAATACAGATGTAGGTGTTCC
ACAGGGTAGCCAGCAGCATCCTGCGATGCAGATCCGGAACATAATGGTGCAGGGCGCTTGTTTCGGCGTG
GGTATGGTGGCAGGCCCCGTGGCCGGGGGACTGTTGGGCGCTGCCGGCACCTGTCCTACGAGTTGCATGA
TAAAGAAGACAGTCATAAGTGCGGCGACGATAGTCATGCCCCGCGCCCACCGGAAGGAGCTACCGGACAG
CGGTGCGGACTGTTGTAACTCAGAATAAGAAATGAGGCCGCTCATGGCGTTGACTCTCAGTCATAGTATC
GTGGTATCACCGGTTGGTTCCACTCTCTGTTGCGGGCAACTTCAGCAGCACGTAGGGGACTTCCGCGTTT
CCAGACTTTACGAAACACGGAAACCGAAGACCATTCATGTTGTTGCTCAGGTCGCAGACGTTTTGCAGCA
GCAGTCGCTTCACGTTCGCTCGCGTATCGGTGATTCATTCTGCTAACCAGTAAGGCAACCCCGCCAGCCT
AGCCGGGTCCTCAACGACAGGAGCACGATCATGCGCACCCGTGGCCAGGACCCAACGCTGCCCGAGATGC
GCCGCGTGCGGCTGCTGGAGATGGCGGACGCGATGGATATGTTCTGCCAAGGGTTGGTTTGCGCATTCAC
AGTTCTCCGCAAGAATTGATTGGCTCCAATTCTTGGAGTGGTGAATCCGTTAGCGAGGTGCCGCCGGCTT
CCATTCAGGTCGAGGTGGCCCGGCTCCATGCACCGCGACGCAACGCGGGGAGGCAGACAAGGTATAGGGC
GGCGCCTACAATCCATGCCAACCCGTTCCATGTGCTCGCCGAGGCGGCATAAATCGCCGTGACGATCAGC
GGTCCAGTGATCGAAGTTAGGCTGGTAAGAGCCGCGAGCGATCCTTGAAGCTGTCCCTGATGGTCGTCAT
CTACCTGCCTGGACAGCATGGCCTGCAACGCGGGCATCCCGATGCCGCCGGAAGCGAGAAGAATCATAAT
GGGGAAGGCCATCCAGCCTCGCGTCGCGAACGCCAGCAAGACGTAGCCCAGCGCGTCGGCCGCCATGCCG
GCGATAATGGCCTGCTTCTCGCCGAAACGTTTGGTGGCGGGACCAGTGACGAAGGCTTGAGCGAGGGCGT
GCAAGATTCCGAATACCGCAAGCGACAGGCCGATCATCGTCGCGCTCCAGCGAAAGCGGTCCTCGCCGAA
AATGACCCAGAGCGCTGCCGGCACCTGTCCTACGAGTTGCATGATAAAGAAGACAGTCATAAGTGCGGCG
ACGATAGTCATGCCCCGCGCCCACCGGAAGGAGCTGACTGGGTTGAAGGCTCTCAAGGGCATCGGTCGAC
GCTCTCCCTTATGCGACTCCTGCATTAGGAAGCAGCCCAGTAGTAGGTTGAGGCCGTTGAGCACCGCCGC
CGCAAGGAATGGTGCATGCAAGGAGATGGCGCCCAACAGTCCCCCGGCCACGGGGCCTGCCACCATACCC
ACGCCGAAACAAGCGCTCATGAGCCCGAAGTGGCGAGCCCGATCTTCCCCATCGGTGATGTCGGCGATAT
AGGCGCCAGCAACCGCACCTGTGGCGCCGGTGATGCCGGCCACGATGCGTCCGGCGTAGAGGATCAGACT
AAGATCTCGATCCCGCGAAATTAATACGACTCACTATAGGGGAATTGTGAGCGGATAACAATTCCCCACT
AGTAATAATTTTGTTTAACTTTAAGAAGGAGATATACCATGGAAACTGAAGAAGGTAAACTGGTAATCTG
GATTAACGGCGATAAAGGCTATAACGGTCTCGCTGAAGTCGGTAAGAAATTCGAGAAAGATACCGGAATT
AAAGTCACCGTTGAGCATCCGGATAAACTGGAAGAGAAATTCCCACAGGTTGCGGCAACTGGCGATGGCC
CTGACATTATCTTCTGGGCACACGACCGCTTTGGTGGCTACGCTCAATCTGGCCTGTTGGCTGAAATCAC
CCCGGACAAAGCGTTCCAGGACAAGCTGTATCCGTTTACCTGGGATGCCGTACGTTACAACGGCAAGCTG
ATTGCTTACCCGATCGCTGTTGAAGCGTTATCGCTGATTTATAACAAAGACCTGCTGCCGAACCCGCCAA
AAACCTGGGAAGAGATCCCGGCGCTGGATAAAGAACTGAAAGCGAAAGGTAAGAGCGCCCTGATGTTCAA
CCTGCAAGAACCGTACTTCACCTGGCCGCTGATTGCTGCTGACGGGGGTTATGCGTTCAAGTATGAAAAC
GGCAAGTACGACATTAAAGACGTGGGCGTGGATAACGCTGGCGCGAAAGCGGGTCTGACCTTCCTGGTTG
ACCTGATTAAAAACAAACACATGAATGCAGACACCGATTACTCCATCGCAGAAGCTGCCTTTAATAAAGG
CGAAACAGCGATGACCATCAACGGCCCGTGGGCATGGTCCAACATCGACACCAGCAAAGTGAATTATGGT
GTAACGGTACTGCCGACCTTCAAGGGTCAACCATCCAAACCGTTCGTTGGCGTGCTGAGCGCAGGTATTA
ACGCCGCCAGTCCGAACAAAGAGCTGGCAAAAGAGTTCCTCGAAAACTATCTGCTGACTGATGAAGGTCT
GGAAGCGGTTAATAAAGACAAACCGCTGGGTGCCGTAGCGCTGAAGTCTTACGAGGAAGAGTTGGCGAAA
GATCCACGTATTGCCGCCACGATGGAAAACGCCCAGAAAGGTGAAATCATGCCGAACATCCCGCAGATGT
CCGCTTTCTGGTATGCCGTGCGTACTGCGGTGATCAACGCCGCCAGCGGTCGTCAGACTGTCGATGAAGC
CCTTAAAGACGCGCAGACTGGTACCGGCAGCGGCCTGGAAGTTCTGTTCCAGGGGCCCCATATGCACTGG
AGTCTGAGGCCGGAGGCGCCGCCTGAATATAGGATATGTGAGATTAAGTATAGCAAGTTCGGTGTGGATG
ACTTTGACTTTGGTTTCTTCAACAACACCCCATACCCTGGCTTGGAGAATAACATAACAAACTCCTATGC
CAACTCCCTACTGCAGGTCATGCACTACACCCCCCTGTTGCGAAACATGGCCCTTCAGCACGCTGCTACG
GCCTGTCTAGCTGATCCGTGTCTGCTGTGCGAGCTGGGTTATGTTTTTGACATGCTGCAGAAAGGTGAAG
GGCCTTCTTGCCATGCTACTAACATGCTCAGGGCTCTTAATCATACTAGTAACGCTTCCGTTAGTGGTGT
CCTCGAGGATATCGCCAAAGACAAGAACCCAAGCACTCTGGTCAAGAACCTCACCATGTTCCTTTTCGAC
AAGATCAGTCAGGACTACAAGGGCACTCCTCCGATTTCTACCGAACTCGAAAGGACTCTGTTTAAGCTGA
ACCAGCCTCCGAACCCTCTTGATCTAGTCAAGAGACTTCTAGAGACCGACGCAAGGTATCAGATCAAGTG
TATGCACTGTCAACATGTCAGCCCAAGGACTGCAACGACATTCGTCAACAAGCTCTGCTACCCAGCAGCG
AAGCCAAACATTCGCGGTATGAAGGCACAACGCATCACTTTCTCGCAAGTGCTCAAGGCTGGACTCGAGA
ACGAGGCTGTAAACAAGGGGTATTGTACCAAGTGTCAGCGCTACCAGAACCTTGACCAGCGCAAGATCAT
CTTCAACATCCCGGCTGTTTTGGCGCTCTGCACAGAGATCACCACTGCCGAGCACCGCAAGTTGTGGTCT
ACCCCTGGATGGCTGCCGGAGGAAATTGGTATCATAGTTGACCAAGGCCATGTTTATTGCTATGAAGGGG
ACGACCTCAAGTTGCATCTCAACAGGGGGATACATAATATCACAGTGTACTCGTTGGTGGGTACGGTGGT
TAACGTTGAGACCAAGTCACCGCAGAAGAGTCATTTGGTGGCTACTGTTAATGTTGGGCGTGCGGAGCCA
GAGAGCAAAGACCAGGATCGCTGGCATTTGTTCAACGACTTCTCGGTACGGGGCATTTCCAAGGTTGAGG
CACTTACCTTTAACGCTGCTTGGAAGATGCCTGTCGTCGTCATGTTCCAGGTCAAGGCGGCCAACCATCG
CTTCAACATGGACTGGAAGACACGTCTGGACACCTCCGTCCTCTTCAGAGATAACAACCCACATGCCCTC
AAGACGTACGAGCTACTCGACCGAGAGACAGAGATTCCCGGTCCAGACACTGTCATCGCAATTGATACGG
AATTTATTCGACTTAAGGAGAGAGAGATCCATATCGACGAAGACGGGAAATCCAAAACCATTCGACCCAT
CTCGCACGCTATCGCGCGTGCCTCGGTCGTCCGCGGCCAAGGCTCCAGAGAAGGCGTTGCCTTCATCGAT
GATTACATCCACATCAAGGAAACCATTGTTGACTATCTCACCGAGTGGTCCGGTATTACACCCACCGATT
TGGATCCCATTAACTCCCAGCGTAACCTCGTCTCGCCCAAAACCGCCTACAAAAAACTCTGGGTCCTCGT
TAACCTGGGTTGCAAGTTCCTCGGCCACGGCCTCAGCCAAGATTTCCGCGTCATCAATATCCAAGTGCCT
AGAAATCAGGTCATTGATACGTCTATCATCTTTATGAAGCCGCCTTCTCAGCGCAAGATTTCGCTCGCTT
TCTTGGCTTGGTATCTGCTCAAGGAAGACATCCAGCAAAATACCCACGACTCTATCGAAGACGCCCAGAC
GGCGCTGAAGCTGTACCGAAAGTACGAAGAGTTTATGGCTAACGGGAGCTTCCACGATGTCTTGGAGGCG
CTTTACAAAAAGGGCAAAACACTCAACTTCAAGCCGTGAGCTAGCCCTAGGAGATCCGGCTGCTAACAAA
GCCCGAAAGGAAGCTGAGTTGGCTGCTGCCACCGCTGAGCAATAACTAGCATAACCCCTTGGGGCCTCTA
AACGGGTCTTGAGGGGTTTTTTGCTGAAAGGAGGAACTATATCCGGATATCCCGCAAGAGGCCCGGCAGT
ACCGGCATAACCAAGCCTATGCCTACAGCATCCAGGGTGACGGTGCCGAGGATGACGATGAGCGCATTGT
TAGATTTCATACACGGTGCCTGACTGCGTTAGCAATTTAACTGTGATAAACTACCGCATTAAAGCTTATC
GATGATAAGCTGTCAAACATGAGAATTACAACTTATATCGTATGGGGCTGACTTCAGGTGCTACATTTGA
AGAGATAAATTGCACTGAAATCAAGAAATATTTTATCTGATTAATAAGATGATCTTCTTGAGATCGTTTT
GGTCTGCGCGTAATCTCTTGCTCTGAAAACGAAAAAACCGCCTTGCAGGGCGGTTTTTCGAAGGTTCTCT
GAGCTACCAACTCTTTGAACCGAGGTAACTGGCTTGGAGGAGCGCAGTCACCAAAACTTGTCCTTTCAGT
TTAGCCTTAACCGGCGCATGACTTCAAGACTAACTCCTCTAAATCAATTACCAGTGGCTGCTGCCAGTGG
TGCTTTTGCATGTCTTTCCGGGTTGGACTCAAGACGATAGTTACCGGATAAGGCGCAGCGGTCGGACTGA
ACGGGGGGTTCGTGCATACAGTCCAGCTTGGAGCGAACTGCCTACCCGGAACTGAGTGTCAGGCGTGGAA
TGAGACAAACGCGGCCATAACAGCGGAATGACACCGGTAAACCGAAAGGCAGGAACAGGAGAGCGCACGA
GGGAGCCGCCAGGGGGAAACGCCTGGTATCTTTATAGTCCTGTCGGGTTTCGCCACCACTGATTTGAGCG
TCAGATTTCGTGATGCTTGTCAGGGGGGCGGAGCCTATGGAAAAACGGCTTTGCCGCGGCCCTCTCACTT
CCCTGTTAAGTATCTTCCTGGCATCTTCCAGGAAATCTCCGCCCCGTTCGTAAGCCATTTCCGCTCGCCG
CAGTCGAACGACCGAGCGTAGCGAGTCAGTGAGCGAGGAAGCGGAATATATCCTGTATCACATATTCTGC
TGACGCACCGGTGCAGCCTTTTTTCTCCTGCCACATGAAGCACTTCACTGACACCCTCATCAGTGCCAAC
ATAGTAAGCCAGTATACACTCCCCTAGCGCTGATGTCCGGCGGTGCTTTTGCCGTTACGCACCACCCCGT
CAGTAGCTGAACAGGAGGGACAGCTGATAGAAACAGAAGCCACTGGAGCACCTCAAAAACACCATCATAC
ACTAAATCAGTAAGTTGGCAGCATCACCCGACGCACTTTGCGCCGAATAAATACCTGTGACGGAAGATCA
CTTCGCAGAATAAATAAATCCTGGTGTCCCTGTTGATACCGGGAAGCCCTGGGCCAACTTTTGGCGAAAA
TGAGACGTTGATCGGCACGTAAGAGGTTCCAACTTTCACCATAATGAAATAAGATCACTACCGGGCGTAT
TTTTTGAGTTATCGAGATTTTCAGGAGCTAAGGAAGCTAAAATGGAGAAAAAAATCACTGGATATACCAC
CGTTGATATATCCCAATGGCATCGTAAAGAACATTTTGAGGCATTTCAGTCAGTTGCTCAATGTACCTAT
AACCAGACCGTTCAGCTGGATATTACGGCCTTTTTAAAGACCGTAAAGAAAAATAAGCACAAGTTTTATC
CGGCCTTTATTCACATTCTTGCCCGCCTGATGAATGCTCATCCGGAATTC
Features (pLannotate 1.2.2; 18 found; start..end, strand, type, name):
    739..834     -  CDS            resD (fragment): REDF_ECOLI - Also known as D. Protein inferred from homology: Swiss-Prot protein existence level 3. Acts as a repressor of transcription and as a site-specific resolvase that cleaves at the RfsF site. From Escherichia coli (strain K12).
    824..881     +  CDS            TcR (fragment): tetracycline efflux protein; tet; confers resistance to tetracycline
    878..971     -  CDS            TcR (fragment): tetracycline efflux protein; tet; confers resistance to tetracycline
   1475..2375    -  CDS            TcR (fragment): tetracycline efflux protein; tet; confers resistance to tetracycline
   2402..2420    +  promoter       T7 promoter: promoter for bacteriophage T7 RNA polymerase
   2421..2445    +  protein_bind   lac operator: The lac repressor binds to the lac operator to inhibit transcription in E. coli. This inhibition can be relieved by adding lactose or isopropyl-β-D-thiogalactopyranoside (IPTG). lac repressor encoded by lacI
   2460..2482    +  RBS            RBS: efficient ribosome binding site from bacteriophage T7 gene 10 (Olins and Rangwala, 1989)
   2493..3589    +  CDS            MBP (fragment): maltose binding protein from E. coli; malE (mutated); This version of the gene does not encode a signal sequence, so MBP will remain in the cytosol.
   3383..5587    +  CDS            par-1 (fragment): PAN2_NEUCR - Also known as pan2 From Neurospora crassa (strain ATCC 24698 / 74-OR23-1A / CBS 708.71 / DSM 1257 / FGSC 987).
   5589..5638    +  CDS            SET1 (fragment): solubility-enhancement tag derived from T7 phage gene 10B
   5646..5693    +  terminator     T7 terminator: transcription terminator for bacteriophage T7 RNA polymerase
   5716..5820    -  CDS            TcR (fragment): tetracycline efflux protein; tet; confers resistance to tetracycline
   5868..5896    -  promoter       tet promoter: E. coli promoter for tetracycline efflux protein gene
   6008..6553    +  rep_origin     p15A ori: Plasmids containing the medium-copy-number p15A origin of replication can be propagated in E. coli cells that contain a second plasmid with the ColE1 origin.
   6641..6696    +  rep_origin     RSF ori (fragment): Plasmids containing the RSF 1030 origin of replication can be propagated in E. coli cells that contain additional plasmids with compatible origins.
   6815..6958    -  mobile_element IS1 (fragment): prokaryotic transposable element IS1
   7079..7181    +  promoter       cat promoter: promoter of the E. coli cat gene encoding chloramphenicol acetyltransferase
   7182..441     +  CDS            CmR (across the origin): chloramphenicol acetyltransferase; cat; confers resistance to chloramphenicol
