[The description below was written by a language model from this plasmid's Addgene catalogue record and pLannotate feature annotations shown in this document.]
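Description:
pnYC-NpM-NcPAN2_457-1100_Y is a bacterial expression plasmid of about 7.4 kb for producing a fragment of the Neurospora crassa PAN2 deadenylase (residues 457–1100) in E. coli. The catalogue lists the backbone as unknown. The feature table, however, shows a p15A origin of replication, a chloramphenicol acetyltransferase gene under its own cat promoter, and scattered remnants of a disrupted tetracycline resistance gene with its tet promoter. This layout resembles a pACYC-type vector whose tetracycline marker has been interrupted by the expression cassette. Selection is with chloramphenicol, and the plasmid is recorded as low copy. Because p15A is compatible with ColE1-type origins, the plasmid can be maintained alongside a second expression vector.

The expression cassette consists of a T7 promoter with an adjacent lac operator, the phage T7 gene 10 ribosome binding site and a T7 terminator. Transcription therefore depends on T7 RNA polymerase and is repressed by lac repressor until relieved by IPTG. No lacI gene is annotated on the plasmid. The open reading frame begins with a maltose-binding protein tag lacking a signal sequence, so the fusion stays cytosolic, followed by the PAN2 coding segment. The annotated PAN2 and MBP features overlap, so the exact fusion junction cannot be read from the table. A short downstream match to a T7 gene 10B-derived solubility tag probably reflects residual vector sequence rather than a deliberate tag.

The associated publication concerns how an asymmetric PAN3 dimer recruits a single PAN2 exonuclease for mRNA deadenylation. The construct is thus suited to recombinant production of soluble MBP-tagged PAN2, plausibly in co-expression with a partner protein, although the record does not state this use. The depositor sequence may be theoretical rather than fully verified.
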