Addgene plasmid #148107: pnYC-NpM-NcPAN2_457-1100_Y
Purpose: Bacterial Expression of NcPAN2_457-1100
Depositing lab: Elisa Izaurralde. Depositing organization: Max Planck Institute for Developmental Biology. Publication: An asymmetric PAN3 dimer recruits a single PAN2 exonuclease to mediate mRNA deadenylation and decay. Jonas S, Christie M, Peter D, Bhandari D, Loh B, Huntzinger E, Weichenrieder O, Izaurralde E. Nat Struct Mol Biol. 2014 Jul;21(7):599-608. doi: 10.1038/nsmb.2837. Epub 2014 Jun 1. PubMed 24880343.
Backbone
  Vector backbone: Unknown
  Vector type: Bacterial Expression
Growth in bacteria
  Bacterial resistance: Chloramphenicol, 25 μg/mL
  Growth temperature: 37°C
  Growth strain: DH5alpha
  Copy number: Low Copy
Gene/Insert
  Gene/Insert name: NcPAN2_457-1100
  Species: Neurospora crassa
  Cloning method: Unknown
Terms and licenses: Academic/Nonprofit Terms; Industry Terms: Not Available to Industry
Depositor comments: ORF extracted from N. crassa Databank: NCU10733.7 Plasmids from this collection were made available to the research community and donated after the lab closed. Please note that the sequence provided by the depositing laboratory may be theoretical/predicted or based on Sanger sequencing results. There may be discrepancies between sequencing results obtained by Addgene and the depositor sequence. If an Addgene verified sequence is not available, please contact before placing your order to request that our lab fully sequence the plasmid.
How to cite: pnYC-NpM-NcPAN2_457-1100_Y was a gift from Elisa Izaurralde (Addgene plasmid # 148107 ; http://n2t.net/addgene:148107 ; RRID:Addgene_148107)
